>Addgene plasmid #158123 | pHR SFFV GLP1R(S301A)-EGFP | addgene full sequence | sequence record 309384 | Addgene NGS Result
CGATACCGTCGACCTCGAGGGAATTAATTCGAGCTCGGTACCTTTAAGACCAATGACTTACAAGGCAGCT
GTAGATCTTAGCCACTTTTTAAAAGAAAAGGGGGGACTGGAAGGGCTAATTCACTCCCAACGAAGACAAG
ATCTGCTTTTTGCTTGTACTGGGTCTCTCTGGTTAGACCAGATCTGAGCCTGGGAGCTCTCTGGCTAACT
AGGGAACCCACTGCTTAAGCCTCAATAAAGCTTGCCTTGAGTGCTTCAAGTAGTGTGTGCCCGTCTGTTG
TGTGACTCTGGTAACTAGAGATCCCTCAGACCCTTTTAGTCAGTGTGGAAAATCTCTAGCAGCATCTAGA
ATTAATTCCGTGTATTCTATAGTGTCACCTAAATCGTATGTGTATGATACATAAGGTTATGTATTAATTG
TAGCCGCGTTCTAACGACAATATGTACAAGCCTAATTGTGTAGCATCTGGCTTACTGAAGCAGACCCTAT
CATCTCTCTCGTAAACTGCCGTCAGAGTCGGTTTGGTTGGACGAACCTTCTGAGTTTCTGGTAACGCCGT
CCCGCACCCGGAAATGGTCAGCGAACCAATCAGCAGGGTCATCGCTAGCCAGATCCTCTACGCCGGACGC
ATCGTGGCCGGCATCACCGGCGCCACAGGTGCGGTTGCTGGCGCCTATATCGCCGACATCACCGATGGGG
AAGATCGGGCTCGCCACTTCGGGCTCATGAGCGCTTGTTTCGGCGTGGGTATGGTGGCAGGCCCCGTGGC
CGGGGGACTGTTGGGCGCCATCTCCTTGCATGCACCATTCCTTGCGGCGGCGGTGCTCAACGGCCTCAAC
CTACTACTGGGCTGCTTCCTAATGCAGGAGTCGCATAAGGGAGAGCGTCGAATGGTGCACTCTCAGTACA
ATCTGCTCTGATGCCGCATAGTTAAGCCAGCCCCGACACCCGCCAACACCCGCTGACGCGCCCTGACGGG
CTTGTCTGCTCCCGGCATCCGCTTACAGACAAGCTGTGACCGTCTCCGGGAGCTGCATGTGTCAGAGGTT
TTCACCGTCATCACCGAAACGCGCGAGACGAAAGGGCCTCGTGATACGCCTATTTTTATAGGTTAATGTC
ATGATAATAATGGTTTCTTAGACGTCAGGTGGCACTTTTCGGGGAAATGTGCGCGGAACCCCTATTTGTT
TATTTTTCTAAATACATTCAAATATGTATCCGCTCATGAGACAATAACCCTGATAAATGCTTCAATAATA
TTGAAAAAGGAAGAGTATGAGTATTCAACATTTCCGTGTCGCCCTTATTCCCTTTTTTGCGGCATTTTGC
CTTCCTGTTTTTGCTCACCCAGAAACGCTGGTGAAAGTAAAAGATGCTGAAGATCAGTTGGGTGCACGAG
TGGGTTACATCGAACTGGATCTCAACAGCGGTAAGATCCTTGAGAGTTTTCGCCCCGAAGAACGTTTTCC
AATGATGAGCACTTTTAAAGTTCTGCTATGTGGCGCGGTATTATCCCGTATTGACGCCGGGCAAGAGCAA
CTCGGTCGCCGCATACACTATTCTCAGAATGACTTGGTTGAGTACTCACCAGTCACAGAAAAGCATCTTA
CGGATGGCATGACAGTAAGAGAATTATGCAGTGCTGCCATAACCATGAGTGATAACACTGCGGCCAACTT
ACTTCTGACAACGATCGGAGGACCGAAGGAGCTAACCGCTTTTTTGCACAACATGGGGGATCATGTAACT
CGCCTTGATCGTTGGGAACCGGAGCTGAATGAAGCCATACCAAACGACGAGCGTGACACCACGATGCCTG
TAGCAATGGCAACAACGTTGCGCAAACTATTAACTGGCGAACTACTTACTCTAGCTTCCCGGCAACAATT
AATAGACTGGATGGAGGCGGATAAAGTTGCAGGACCACTTCTGCGCTCGGCCCTTCCGGCTGGCTGGTTT
ATTGCTGATAAATCTGGAGCCGGTGAGCGTGGGTCTCGCGGTATCATTGCAGCACTGGGGCCAGATGGTA
AGCCCTCCCGTATCGTAGTTATCTACACGACGGGGAGTCAGGCAACTATGGATGAACGAAATAGACAGAT
CGCTGAGATAGGTGCCTCACTGATTAAGCATTGGTAACTGTCAGACCAAGTTTACTCATATATACTTTAG
ATTGATTTAAAACTTCATTTTTAATTTAAAAGGATCTAGGTGAAGATCCTTTTTGATAATCTCATGACCA
AAATCCCTTAACGTGAGTTTTCGTTCCACTGAGCGTCAGACCCCGTAGAAAAGATCAAAGGATCTTCTTG
AGATCCTTTTTTTCTGCGCGTAATCTGCTGCTTGCAAACAAAAAAACCACCGCTACCAGCGGTGGTTTGT
TTGCCGGATCAAGAGCTACCAACTCTTTTTCCGAAGGTAACTGGCTTCAGCAGAGCGCAGATACCAAATA
CTGTTCTTCTAGTGTAGCCGTAGTTAGGCCACCACTTCAAGAACTCTGTAGCACCGCCTACATACCTCGC
TCTGCTAATCCTGTTACCAGTGGCTGCTGCCAGTGGCGATAAGTCGTGTCTTACCGGGTTGGACTCAAGA
CGATAGTTACCGGATAAGGCGCAGCGGTCGGGCTGAACGGGGGGTTCGTGCACACAGCCCAGCTTGGAGC
GAACGACCTACACCGAACTGAGATACCTACAGCGTGAGCTATGAGAAAGCGCCACGCTTCCCGAAGGGAG
AAAGGCGGACAGGTATCCGGTAAGCGGCAGGGTCGGAACAGGAGAGCGCACGAGGGAGCTTCCAGGGGGA
AACGCCTGGTATCTTTATAGTCCTGTCGGGTTTCGCCACCTCTGACTTGAGCGTCGATTTTTGTGATGCT
CGTCAGGGGGGCGGAGCCTATGGAAAAACGCCAGCAACGCGGCCTTTTTACGGTTCCTGGCCTTTTGCTG
GCCTTTTGCTCACATGTTCTTTCCTGCGTTATCCCCTGATTCTGTGGATAACCGTATTACCGCCTTTGAG
TGAGCTGATACCGCTCGCCGCAGCCGAACGACCGAGCGCAGCGAGTCAGTGAGCGAGGAAGCGGAAGAGC
GCCCAATACGCAAACCGCCTCTCCCCGCGCGTTGGCCGATTCATTAATGCAGCTGTGGAATGTGTGTCAG
TTAGGGTGTGGAAAGTCCCCAGGCTCCCCAGCAGGCAGAAGTATGCAAAGCATGCATCTCAATTAGTCAG
CAACCAGGTGTGGAAAGTCCCCAGGCTCCCCAGCAGGCAGAAGTATGCAAAGCATGCATCTCAATTAGTC
AGCAACCATAGTCCCGCCCCTAACTCCGCCCATCCCGCCCCTAACTCCGCCCAGTTCCGCCCATTCTCCG
CCCCATGGCTGACTAATTTTTTTTATTTATGCAGAGGCCGAGGCCGCCTCGGCCTCTGAGCTATTCCAGA
AGTAGTGAGGAGGCTTTTTTGGAGGCCTAGGCTTTTGCAAAAAGCTTGGACACAAGACAGGCTTGCGAGA
TATGTTTGAGAATACCACTTTATCCCGCGTCAGGGAGAGGCAGTGCGTAAAAAGACGCGGACTCATGTGA
AATACTGGTTTTTAGTGCGCCAGATCTCTATAATCTCGCGCAACCTATTTTCCCCTCGAACACTTTTTAA
GCCGTAGATAAACAGGCTGGGACACTTCACATGAGCGAAAAATACATCGTCACCTGGGACATGTTGCAGA
TCCATGCACGTAAACTCGCAAGCCGACTGATGCCTTCTGAACAATGGAAAGGCATTATTGCCGTAAGCCG
TGGCGGTCTGTACCGGGTGCGTTACTGGCGCGTGAACTGGGTATTCGTCATGTCGATACCGTTTGTATTT
CCAGCTACGATCACGACAACCAGCGCGAGCTTAAAGTGCTGAAACGCGCAGAAGGCGATGGCGAAGGCTT
CATCGTTATTGATGACCTGGTGGATACCGGTGGTACTGCGGTTGCGATTCGTGAAATGTATCCAAAAGCG
CACTTTGTCACCATCTTCGCAAAACCGGCTGGTCGTCCGCTGGTTGATGACTATGTTGTTGATATCCCGC
AAGATACCTGGATTGAACAGCCGTGGGATATGGGCGTCGTATTCGTCCCGCCAATCTCCGGTCGCTAATC
TTTTCAACGCCTGGCACTGCCGGGCGTTGTTCTTTTTAACTTCAGGCGGGTTACAATAGTTTCCAGTAAG
TATTCTGGAGGCTGCATCCATGACACAGGCAAACCTGAGCGAAACCCTGTTCAAACCCCGCTTTAAACAT
CCTGAAACCTCGACGCTAGTCCGCCGCTTTAATCACGGCGCACAACCGCCTGTGCAGTCGGCCCTTGATG
GTAAAACCATCCCTCACTGGTATCGCATGATTAACCGTCTGATGTGGATCTGGCGCGGCATTGACCCACG
CGAAATCCTCGACGTCCAGGCACGTATTGTGATGAGCGATGCCGAACGTACCGACGATGATTTATACGAT
ACGGTGATTGGCTACCGTGGCGGCAACTGGATTTATGAGTGGGCCCCGGATCTTTGTGAAGGAACCTTAC
TTCTGTGGTGTGACATAATTGGACAAACTACCTACAGAGATTTAAAGCTCTAAGGTAAATATAAAATTTT
TAAGTGTATAATGTGTTAAACTACTGATTCTAATTGTTTGTGTATTTTAGATTCCAACCTATGGAACTGA
TGAATGGGAGCAGTGGTGGAATGCCTTTAATGAGGAAAACCTGTTTTGCTCAGAAGAAATGCCATCTAGT
GATGATGAGGCTACTGCTGACTCTCAACATTCTACTCCTCCAAAAAAGAAGAGAAAGGTAGAAGACCCCA
AGGACTTTCCTTCAGAATTGCTAAGTTTTTTGAGTCATGCTGTGTTTAGTAATAGAACTCTTGCTTGCTT
TGCTATTTACACCACAAAGGAAAAAGCTGCACTGCTATACAAGAAAATTATGGAAAAATATTCTGTAACC
TTTATAAGTAGGCATAACAGTTATAATCATAACATACTGTTTTTTCTTACTCCACACAGGCATAGAGTGT
CTGCTATTAATAACTATGCTCAAAAATTGTGTACCTTTAGCTTTTTAATTTGTAAAGGGGTTAATAAGGA
ATATTTGATGTATAGTGCCTTGACTAGAGATCATAATCAGCCATACCACATTTGTAGAGGTTTTACTTGC
TTTAAAAAACCTCCCACACCTCCCCCTGAACCTGAAACATAAAATGAATGCAATTGTTGTTGTTAACTTG
TTTATTGCAGCTTATAATGGTTACAAATAAAGCAATAGCATCACAAATTTCACAAATAAAGCATTTTTTT
CACTGCATTCTAGTTGTGGTTTGTCCAAACTCATCAATGTATCTTATCATGTCTGGATCAACTGGATAAC
TCAAGCTAACCAAAATCATCCCAAACTTCCCACCCCATACCCTATTACCACTGCCAATTACCTGTGGTTT
CATTTACTCTAAACCTGTGATTCCTCTGAATTATTTTCATTTTAAAGAAATTGTATTTGTTAAATATGTA
CTACAAACTTAGTAGTTGGAAGGGCTAATTCACTCCCAAAGAAGACAAGATATCCTTGATCTGTGGATCT
ACCACACACAAGGCTACTTCCCTGATTAGCAGAACTACACACCAGGGCCAGGGGTCAGATATCCACTGAC
CTTTGGATGGTGCTACAAGCTAGTACCAGTTGAGCCAGATAAGGTAGAAGAGGCCAATAAAGGAGAGAAC
ACCAGCTTGTTACACCCTGTGAGCCTGCATGGGATGGATGACCCGGAGAGAGAAGTGTTAGAGTGGAGGT
TTGACAGCCGCCTAGCATTTCATCACGTGGCCCGAGAGCTGCATCCGGAGTACTTCAAGAACTGCTGATA
TCGAGCTTGCTACAAGGGACTTTCCGCTGGGGACTTTCCAGGGAGGCGTGGCCTGGGCGGGACTGGGGAG
TGGCGAGCCCTCAGATCCTGCATATAAGCAGCTGCTTTTTGCCTGTACTGGGTCTCTCTGGTTAGACCAG
ATCTGAGCCTGGGAGCTCTCTGGCTAACTAGGGAACCCACTGCTTAAGCCTCAATAAAGCTTGCCTTGAG
TGCTTCAAGTAGTGTGTGCCCGTCTGTTGTGTGACTCTGGTAACTAGAGATCCCTCAGACCCTTTTAGTC
AGTGTGGAAAATCTCTAGCAGTGGCGCCCGAACAGGGACTTGAAAGCGAAAGGGAAACCAGAGGAGCTCT
CTCGACGCAGGACTCGGCTTGCTGAAGCGCGCACGGCAAGAGGCGAGGGGCGGCGACTGGTGAGTACGCC
AAAAATTTTGACTAGCGGAGGCTAGAAGGAGAGAGATGGGTGCGAGAGCGTCAGTATTAAGCGGGGGAGA
ATTAGATCGCGATGGGAAAAAATTCGGTTAAGGCCAGGGGGAAAGAAAAAATATAAATTAAAACATATAG
TATGGGCAAGCAGGGAGCTAGAACGATTCGCAGTTAATCCTGGCCTGTTAGAAACATCAGAAGGCTGTAG
ACAAATACTGGGACAGCTACAACCATCCCTTCAGACAGGATCAGAAGAACTTAGATCATTATATAATACA
GTAGCAACCCTCTATTGTGTGCATCAAAGGATAGAGATAAAAGACACCAAGGAAGCTTTAGACAAGATAG
AGGAAGAGCAAAACAAAAGTAAGACCACCGCACAGCAAGCGGCCGGCCGCTGATCTTCAGACCTGGAGGA
GGAGATATGAGGGACAATTGGAGAAGTGAATTATATAAATATAAAGTAGTAAAAATTGAACCATTAGGAG
TAGCACCCACCAAGGCAAAGAGAAGAGTGGTGCAGAGAGAAAAAAGAGCAGTGGGAATAGGAGCTTTGTT
CCTTGGGTTCTTGGGAGCAGCAGGAAGCACTATGGGCGCAGCGTCAATGACGCTGACGGTACAGGCCAGA
CAATTATTGTCTGGTATAGTGCAGCAGCAGAACAATTTGCTGAGGGCTATTGAGGCGCAACAGCATCTGT
TGCAACTCACAGTCTGGGGCATCAAGCAGCTCCAGGCAAGAATCCTGGCTGTGGAAAGATACCTAAAGGA
TCAACAGCTCCTGGGGATTTGGGGTTGCTCTGGAAAACTCATTTGCACCACTGCTGTGCCTTGGAATGCT
AGTTGGAGTAATAAATCTCTGGAACAGATTTGGAATCACACGACCTGGATGGAGTGGGACAGAGAAATTA
ACAATTACACAAGCTTAATACACTCCTTAATTGAAGAATCGCAAAACCAGCAAGAAAAGAATGAACAAGA
ATTATTGGAATTAGATAAATGGGCAAGTTTGTGGAATTGGTTTAACATAACAAATTGGCTGTGGTATATA
AAATTATTCATAATGATAGTAGGAGGCTTGGTAGGTTTAAGAATAGTTTTTGCTGTACTTTCTATAGTGA
ATAGAGTTAGGCAGGGATATTCACCATTATCGTTTCAGACCCACCTCCCAACCCCGAGGGGACCCGACAG
GCCCGAAGGAATAGAAGAAGAAGGTGGAGAGAGAGACAGAGACAGATCCATTCGATTAGTGAACGGATCT
CGACGGTATCGCCAAATGGCAGTATTCATCCACAATTTTAAAAGAAAAGGGGGGATTGGGGGGTACAGTG
CAGGGGAAAGAATAGTAGACATAATAGCAACAGACATACAAACTAAAGAATTACAAAAACAAATTACAAA
AATTCAAAATTTTCGGGTTTATTACAGGGACAGCAGAGATCCAGTTTGGATCGATAAGCTTGATATCGAA
TTCCTGCAGCCCCGATAAAATAAAAGATTTTATTTAGTCTCCAGAAAAAGGGGGGAATGAAAGACCCCAC
CTGTAGGTTTGGCAAGCTAGCTGCAGTAACGCCATTTTGCAAGGCATGGAAAAATACCAAACCAAGAATA
GAGAAGTTCAGATCAAGGGCGGGTACATGAAAATAGCTAACGTTGGGCCAAACAGGATATCTGCGGTGAG
CAGTTTCGGCCCCGGCCCGGGGCCAAGAACAGATGGTCACCGCAGTTTCGGCCCCGGCCCGAGGCCAAGA
ACAGATGGTCCCCAGATATGGCCCAACCCTCAGCAGTTTCTTAAGACCCATCAGATGTTTCCAGGCTCCC
CCAAGGACCTGAAATGACCCTGCGCCTTATTTGAATTAACCAATCAGCCTGCTTCTCGCTTCTGTTCGCG
CGCTTCTGCTTCCCGAGCTCTATAAAAGAGCTCACAACCCCTCACTCGGCGCGCCAGTCCTCCGACAGAC
TGAGTCGCCCGGGGGGGATCTGGAGCTCTCGAGAATTCTCACGCGTCAAGTGGAGCAAGGCAGGTGGACA
GTGGCCACCATGAAGACGATCATCGCCCTGAGCTACATCTTCTGCCTGGTATTCGCCGACTACAAGGACG
ATGATGACGCCAGCATCGATATGGCAGGTGCCCCTGGACCCCTCAGGCTCGCACTGCTGCTTCTGGGGAT
GGTCGGACGAGCCGGACCCAGACCTCAGGGCGCTACCGTGAGTCTTTGGGAGACCGTCCAGAAGTGGCGG
GAGTATCGCCGCCAGTGTCAACGCAGCCTGACAGAAGATCCTCCTCCAGCCACCGACTTGTTTTGCAATA
GGACATTTGATGAGTATGCCTGCTGGCCAGACGGCGAGCCCGGCTCATTCGTGAATGTGTCATGTCCATG
GTACCTGCCATGGGCATCATCTGTGCCTCAAGGACACGTCTACAGGTTCTGCACAGCTGAGGGCCTCTGG
CTGCAAAAAGATAACAGTTCCCTTCCATGGCGCGATCTTAGCGAGTGCGAGGAATCTAAGAGGGGCGAGC
GCAGTTCCCCCGAGGAACAGCTGCTGTTTCTGTACATTATCTACACCGTCGGCTACGCGCTGTCCTTTTC
CGCTCTGGTTATCGCTAGTGCCATCCTTTTGGGGTTTCGCCACCTTCACTGCACAAGAAATTACATCCAC
TTGAATCTCTTTGCAAGTTTTATTCTGCGGGCCTTGAGTGTGTTCATTAAGGACGCTGCCCTGAAGTGGA
TGTACTCTACCGCGGCCCAACAGCACCAATGGGATGGACTCCTCAGCTATCAGGATTCTCTTTCCTGTCG
ACTCGTGTTTCTGCTTATGCAGTACTGTGTGGCAGCCAATTATTATTGGCTGCTGGTCGAAGGAGTATAT
CTTTACACACTGCTCGCATTCTCCGTGCTGAGTGAACAGTGGATTTTCAGGCTTTACGTGTCCATTGGAT
GGGGTGTGCCTCTGCTGTTCGTGGTGCCTTGGGGCATCGTCAAGTACCTGTATGAAGATGAAGGCTGTTG
GACCAGGAATGCAAACATGAACTACTGGCTCATCATACGCCTGCCCATACTCTTCGCGATTGGAGTCAAC
TTTCTTATATTTGTGAGAGTGATCTGTATCGTCGTGTCAAAGCTGAAAGCTAACCTTATGTGCAAAACCG
ACATTAAGTGCAGACTGGCTAAGTCCACTCTCACCCTCATCCCGCTGCTCGGAACACATGAAGTGATATT
TGCCTTCGTGATGGACGAGCATGCGAGAGGCACACTGCGGTTTATCAAACTGTTCACAGAGCTGTCTTTC
ACTAGTTTCCAAGGATTGATGGTGGCTATTCTCTACTGCTTCGTGAACAATGAGGTCCAACTTGAATTTC
GGAAGTCATGGGAACGGTGGCGGCTTGAACACCTCCATATTCAGCGCGATAGTTCTATGAAGCCACTTAA
ATGTCCCACTTCCAGCCTGAGTTCCGGAGCCACCGCCGGCTCTTCAATGTATACAGCCACTTGTCAGGCG
TCCTGCTCTATGGTGAGCAAGGGCGAGGAGCTGTTCACCGGGGTGGTGCCCATCCTGGTCGAGCTGGACG
GCGACGTAAACGGCCACAAGTTCAGCGTGTCCGGCGAGGGCGAGGGCGATGCCACCTACGGCAAGCTGAC
CCTGAAGTTCATCTGCACCACCGGCAAGCTGCCCGTGCCCTGGCCCACCCTCGTGACCACCCTGACCTAC
GGCGTGCAGTGCTTCAGCCGCTACCCCGACCACATGAAGCAGCACGACTTCTTCAAGTCCGCCATGCCCG
AAGGCTACGTCCAGGAGCGCACCATCTTCTTCAAGGACGACGGCAACTACAAGACCCGCGCCGAGGTGAA
GTTCGAGGGCGACACCCTGGTGAACCGCATCGAGCTGAAGGGCATCGACTTCAAGGAGGACGGCAACATC
CTGGGGCACAAGCTGGAGTACAACTACAACAGCCACAACGTCTATATCATGGCCGACAAGCAGAAGAACG
GCATCAAGGTGAACTTCAAGATCCGCCACAACATCGAGGACGGCAGCGTGCAGCTCGCCGACCACTACCA
GCAGAACACCCCCATCGGCGACGGCCCCGTGCTGCTGCCCGACAACCACTACCTGAGCACCCAGTCCGCC
CTGAGCAAAGACCCCAACGAGAAGCGCGATCACATGGTCCTGCTGGAGTTCGTGACCGCCGCCGGGATCA
CTCTCGGCATGGACGAGCTGTACAAGTAAGGATCCTGAGGCCGCGACTCTAGAGTCGACCTGCAGGCATG
CAAGCTTGATATCAAGCTTATCGATAATCAACCTCTGGATTACAAAATTTGTGAAAGATTGACTGGTATT
CTTAACTATGTTGCTCCTTTTACGCTATGTGGATACGCTGCTTTAATGCCTTTGTATCATGCTATTGCTT
CCCGTATGGCTTTCATTTTCTCCTCCTTGTATAAATCCTGGTTGCTGTCTCTTTATGAGGAGTTGTGGCC
CGTTGTCAGGCAACGTGGCGTGGTGTGCACTGTGTTTGCTGACGCAACCCCCACTGGTTGGGGCATTGCC
ACCACCTGTCAGCTCCTTTCCGGGACTTTCGCTTTCCCCCTCCCTATTGCCACGGCGGAACTCATCGCCG
CCTGCCTTGCCCGCTGCTGGACAGGGGCTCGGCTGTTGGGCACTGACAATTCCGTGGTGTTGTCGGGGAA
ATCATCGTCCTTTCCTTGGCTGCTCGCCTGTGTTGCCACCTGGATTCTGCGCGGGACGTCCTTCTGCTAC
GTCCCTTCGGCCCTCAATCCAGCGGACCTTCCTTCCCGCGGCCTGCTGCCGGCTCTGCGGCCTCTTCCGC
GTCTTCGCCTTCGCCCTCAGACGAGTCGGATCTCCCTTTGGGCCGCCTCCCCGCAT
Features (pLannotate 1.2.2; 34 found; start..end, strand, type, name):
     38..106     +  CDS            nef (fragment): NEF_HV1Z2 - Experimental evidence at protein level: Swiss-Prot protein existence level 1. Extracellular Nef protein targets CD4(+) T-lymphocytes for apoptosis by interacting with CXCR4 surface receptors. From Human immunodeficiency virus type 1 group M subtype D (isolate Z2/CDC-Z34) (HIV-1).
    108..341     +  LTR            3' LTR (ΔU3): self-inactivating 3' long terminal repeat (LTR) from HIV-1
    366..384     -  promoter       SP6 promoter: promoter for bacteriophage SP6 RNA polymerase
    612..891     +  CDS            TcR (fragment): tetracycline efflux protein; tet; confers resistance to tetracycline
    892..940     -  misc_feature   bom (fragment): basis of mobility region from pBR322
   1042..1077    -  CDS            rop (fragment): Rop protein, which maintains plasmids at low copy number; rop
   1172..1276    +  promoter       AmpR promoter: bla
   1277..2137    +  CDS            AmpR: β-lactamase; bla; confers resistance to ampicillin, carbenicillin, and related antibiotics
   2308..2896    +  rep_origin     ori: high-copy-number ColE1/pMB1/pBR322/pUC origin of replication
   3079..3135    +  CDS            lacI (fragment): lac repressor; lacI; The lac repressor binds to the lac operator to inhibit transcription in E. coli. This inhibition can be relieved by adding lactose or isopropyl-β-D-thiogalactopyranoside (IPTG).
   3142..3471    +  promoter       SV40 promoter: SV40 enhancer and early promoter
   3671..3790    +  CDS            gpt (fragment): XGPT_ECOLI - Also known as gpp, gxu. Experimental evidence at protein level: Swiss-Prot protein existence level 1. Purine salvage pathway enzyme that catalyzes the transfer of the ribosyl-5-phosphate group from 5-phospho-alpha-D-ribose 1- diphosphate (PRPP) to the N9 position of the 6-oxopurines guanine and xanthine to form the corresponding ribonucleotides GMP (guanosine 5'- monophosphate) and XMP (xanthosine 5'-monophosphate), with the release of PPi. To a lesser extent, also acts on hypoxanthine (PubMed:9100006, PubMed:3886014). Does not ribophosphorylate adenine (PubMed:3886014). From Esch
   3790..4125    +  CDS            gpt (fragment): XGPT_ECOLI - Also known as gpp, gxu. Experimental evidence at protein level: Swiss-Prot protein existence level 1. Purine salvage pathway enzyme that catalyzes the transfer of the ribosyl-5-phosphate group from 5-phospho-alpha-D-ribose 1- diphosphate (PRPP) to the N9 position of the 6-oxopurines guanine and xanthine to form the corresponding ribonucleotides GMP (guanosine 5'- monophosphate) and XMP (xanthosine 5'-monophosphate), with the release of PPi. To a lesser extent, also acts on hypoxanthine (PubMed:9100006, PubMed:3886014). Does not ribophosphorylate adenine (PubMed:3886014). From Esch
   4220..4525    +  CDS            frsA (fragment): FRSA_ECOLI - Also known as yafA. Experimental evidence at protein level: Swiss-Prot protein existence level 1. Catalyzes the hydrolysis of esters (PubMed:15808744). Displays esterase activity toward pNP-butyrate (PubMed:15808744). May stimulate mixed-acid fermentation by acting as a fermentation/respiration switch that down-regulates respiration and up- regulates fermentation rates (PubMed:15169777). From Escherichia coli (strain K12).
   4529..4603    +  CDS            small t antigen (fragment): SV40 (simian virus 40) small t antigen
   4605..4670    +  intron         small t intron: SV40 (simian virus 40) small t antigen intron
   4800..4820    +  CDS            SV40 NLS: nuclear localization signal of SV40 (simian virus 40) large T antigen
   5139..5222    +  CDS            large T antigen (fragment): large T antigen from SV40 (simian virus 40)
   5245..5379    +  polyA_signal   SV40 poly(A) signal: SV40 polyadenylation signal
   5546..5875    +  CDS            nef (fragment): NEF_HV1BR - Experimental evidence at protein level: Swiss-Prot protein existence level 1. Extracellular Nef protein targets CD4(+) T-lymphocytes for apoptosis by interacting with CXCR4 surface receptors (PubMed:14990729). From Human immunodeficiency virus type 1 group M subtype B (isolate BRU/LAI) (HIV-1).
   5923..6180    +  LTR            5' LTR (truncated): truncated 5' long terminal repeat (LTR) from HIV-1
   6227..6352    +  misc_feature   HIV-1 Ψ: packaging signal of human immunodeficiency virus type 1
   6336..6674    +  CDS            HIV-1 gag (fragment): gag protein from human immunodeficiency virus 1; gag
   6849..7082    +  misc_feature   RRE: The Rev response element (RRE) of HIV-1 allows for Rev-dependent mRNA export from the nucleus to the cytoplasm.
   7459..7559    +  CDS            Rev (fragment): human immunodeficiency virus 1 (HIV-1) Rev protein; rev; enhances nuclear export of unspliced and incompletely spliced viral mRNAs
   7596..7713    +  misc_feature   cPPT/CTS: central polypurine tract and central termination sequence of HIV-1
   7750..7782    -  misc_feature   MCS (fragment): pBluescript multiple cloning site
   7866..8273    +  promoter       SFFV promoter: spleen focus-forming virus long terminal repeat (LTR) promoter
   8421..9809    +  CDS            GLP1R: GLP1R_HUMAN - Experimental evidence at protein level: Swiss-Prot protein existence level 1. G-protein coupled receptor for glucagon-like peptide 1 (GLP- 1) (PubMed:8405712, PubMed:8216285, PubMed:7517895, PubMed:19861722, PubMed:26308095, PubMed:27196125, PubMed:28514449). Ligand binding triggers activation of a signaling cascade that leads to the activation of adenylyl cyclase and increased intracellular cAMP levels (PubMed:8405712, PubMed:8216285, PubMed:7517895, PubMed:19861722, PubMed:26308095, PubMed:27196125, PubMed:28514449). Plays a role in regulating insulin secretion in response to G
   9810..10529   +  CDS            EGFP: the original enhanced GFP (Yang et al., 1996) mammalian codon-optimized
  10547..10577   +  misc_feature   MCS (fragment): pUC18/19 multiple cloning site
  10578..10596   +  misc_feature   MCS (fragment): pBluescript multiple cloning site
  10596..11184   +  misc_feature   WPRE: woodchuck hepatitis virus posttranscriptional regulatory element
  11185..21      +  misc_feature   MCS (fragment) (across the origin): pBluescript multiple cloning site
