[The description below was written by a language model from this plasmid's Addgene catalogue record and pLannotate feature annotations shown in this document.]
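Description:
pHR SFFV GLP1R(S301A)-EGFP is a lentiviral transfer plasmid for mammalian expression, built on the pHR_SFFV backbone and totalling about 11.2 kb. It is propagated in E. coli through a high-copy ColE1/pUC-type origin and selected with ampicillin via the β-lactamase gene. The backbone also carries remnants of older vector lineages outside the viral region, including fragments of tetracycline resistance, rop and bom sequences. An SV40 promoter followed by gpt fragments, SV40 small t intron sequences and an SV40 polyadenylation signal are also present. These appear to be legacy elements rather than functional parts of the payload.

The proviral cassette runs from a truncated HIV-1 5' LTR through the Ψ packaging signal (overlapping a gag fragment), the Rev response element and the cPPT/CTS. It ends in a self-inactivating ΔU3 3' LTR, which silences LTR-driven transcription after integration. Ψ directs encapsidation of the genomic RNA, the RRE supports Rev-dependent nuclear export, and the cPPT/CTS aids nuclear import of the reverse-transcribed genome. Packaging functions must be supplied in trans.

Expression of the insert depends on the internal spleen focus-forming virus (SFFV) promoter. This drives human GLP1R, the G-protein coupled receptor for glucagon-like peptide 1, fused directly at its C terminus to EGFP. The receptor carries a serine 301 to alanine substitution that the depositor states enhances membrane localization. A WPRE downstream of the fusion boosts transcript stability and expression.

The insert was assembled by Gibson cloning, with the GLP1R sequence derived from an earlier deposited plasmid. The construct is suited to transient expression or to generating stably transduced cells in which the fluorescent receptor can be visualised. The record does not describe specific downstream applications.
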