Addgene plasmid #158123: pHR SFFV GLP1R(S301A)-EGFP
Purpose: Lentiviral plasmid for expression of GLP1R(S301)-EGFP fusion with SFFV promoter.
Depositing lab: Neal Devaraj. Depositing organization: University of California, San Diego (UCSD).
Backbone
  Vector backbone: pHR_SFFV
  Backbone size w/o insert (bp): 9033
  Total vector size (bp): 11191
  Vector type: Mammalian Expression, Lentiviral
Growth in bacteria
  Bacterial resistance: Ampicillin, 100 μg/mL
  Growth temperature: 37°C
  Growth strain: NEB Stable
  Copy number: High Copy
Gene/Insert
  Gene/Insert name: GLP1R (alt name: GLP1R(S301A))
  Mutation: Serine 301 changed to alanine to enhance membrane localization.
  Entrez Gene: GLP1R (a.k.a. GLP-1, GLP-1-R, GLP-1R)
  Promoter: SFFV
  Tag / fusion protein: EGFP (C terminal on insert)
  Cloning method: Gibson Cloning
  Sequencing primers: 5′ attctcacgcgtcaagtggag; 3′ GCAGGTCGACTCTAGAGTCGC
Resource information
  A portion of this plasmid was derived from a plasmid made by: From the Brian Roth Lab: https://www.addgene.org/66295/
Terms and licenses: Academic/Nonprofit Terms; Industry Terms: Not Available to Industry
Depositor comments: The pHR_SFFV backbone is from the Wendell Lim Lab (Morsut et al Cell. 2016 Feb 11;164(4):780-91. doi: 10.1016/j.cell.2016.01.012. Epub 2016 Jan 28.) https://www.addgene.org/79121/ The GLP1R gene is from from the Brian Roth Lab (Kroeze et al Nat Struct Mol Biol. 2015 May;22(5):362-9. doi: 10.1038/nsmb.3014. Epub 2015 Apr 20.) https://www.addgene.org/66295/
How to cite: pHR SFFV GLP1R(S301A)-EGFP was a gift from Neal Devaraj (Addgene plasmid # 158123 ; http://n2t.net/addgene:158123 ; RRID:Addgene_158123)
